# Supplementary material for: Multiple phage resistance systems inhibit infection via SIR2-dependent NAD+ depletion
Source: bioRxiv preprint, doi:10.1101/2021.12.14.472415, version 1 (2021-12-14)
Supplement: File S2. Plasmid map of pSG-thrC_Phspank_sfGFP, shuttle vector for B. subtilis integration [file 472415_file03.txt]

LOCUS       Exported                8661 bp DNA     circular SYN 28-NOV-2021
DEFINITION  synthetic circular DNA.
ACCESSION   .
VERSION     .
KEYWORDS    .
SOURCE      synthetic DNA construct
  ORGANISM  synthetic DNA construct
REFERENCE   1  (bases 1 to 8661)
  AUTHORS   Gal
  TITLE     Direct Submission
  JOURNAL   Exported Nov 30, 2021 from SnapGene 5.3.2
            https://www.snapgene.com
FEATURES             Location/Qualifiers
     source          1..8661
                     /organism="synthetic DNA construct"
                     /mol_type="other DNA"
     rep_origin      complement(79..984)
                     /direction=LEFT
                     /label=p15a replicon
                     /note="p15a replicon according to Sathiamoorthy "
     CDS             complement(1095..1955)
                     /codon_start=1
                     /label=bla (Ampicillin resistance)
                     /note="bla (Ampicillin resistance)"
                     /translation="MSIQHFRVALIPFFAAFCLPVFAHPETLVKVKDAEDQLGARVGYI
                     ELDLNSGKILESFRPEERFPMMSTFKVLLCGAVLSRVDAGQEQLGRRIHYSQNDLVEYS
                     PVTEKHLTDGMTVRELCSAAITMSDNTAANLLLTTIGGPKELTAFLHNMGDHVTRLDRW
                     EPELNEAIPNDERDTTMPAAMATTLRKLLTGELLTLASRQQLIDWMEADKVAGPLLRSA
                     LPAGWFIADKSGAGERGSRGIIAALGPDGKPSRIVVIYTTGSQATMDERNRQIAEIGAS
                     LIKHW"
     promoter        complement(1956..2060)
                     /gene="bla"
                     /label=AmpR promoter
     misc_recomb     2166
                     /label=AmyE front
                     /note="AmyE front"
     misc_feature    2175..3249
                     /label=thrC back
     stem_loop       3249..3266
                     /label=hairpin
     terminator      3293..3379
                     /gene="Escherichia coli rrnB"
                     /label=rrnB T1 terminator
                     /note="transcription terminator T1 from the E. coli 
                     rrnBgene"
     terminator      3398..3425
                     /label=rrnB T2 terminator
                     /note="transcription terminator T2 from the E. coli 
                     rrnBgene"
     terminator      3505..3539
                     /label=lambda t0 terminator
                     /note="minimal transcription terminator from phage lambda 
                     (Scholtissek and Grosse, 1987)"
     misc_feature    3510..3539
                     /label=Homology region 1 for Gibson assembly
     misc_feature    3566..3666
                     /gene="Phy_spank"
                     /label=Phy_spank
     protein_bind    3643..3659
                     /label=lac operator
                     /bound_moiety="lac repressor encoded by lacI"
                     /note="The lac repressor binds to the lac operator 
                     toinhibit transcription in E. coli. This inhibition can be 
                     relieved by adding lactose or 
                     isopropyl-beta-D-thiogalactopyranoside (IPTG)."
     misc_signal     3682..3692
                     /label=3xSTOP
     misc_signal     3695..3700
                     /label=RBS
     CDS             3707..4423
                     /gene="sfGFP(Sp)"
                     /label=sfGFP(Sp)
     misc_signal     3707..3709
                     /label=START
     misc_feature    4421..4450
                     /label=Homology region 2 for Gibson assembly
     misc_signal     4461..4549
                     /label=TER_rrnB
     misc_signal     4554..4605
                     /label=TER_rpsI
     misc_signal     4610..4637
                     /label=TER_tufA
     CDS             4889..5971
                     /gene="lacI"
                     /label=lacI
     CDS             6371..7021
                     /codon_start=1
                     /product="chloramphenicol acetyltransferase"
                     /label=CmR
                     /translation="MNFNKIDLDNWKRKEIFNHYLNQQTTFSITTEIDISVLYRNIKQE
                     GYKFYPAFIFLVTRVINSNTAFRTGYNSDGELGYWDKLEPLYTIFDGVSKTFSGIWTPV
                     KNDFKEFYDLYLSDVEKYNGSGKLFPKTPIPENAFSLSIIPWTSFTGFNLNINNNSNYL
                     LPIITAGKFINKGNSIYLPLSLQVHHSVCDGYHAGLFMNSIQELSDRPNDWLL"
     misc_feature    7473..8657
                     /label=thrC front
ORIGIN
        1 ttctgtttct atcagctgtc cctcctgttc agctactgac ggggtggtgc gtaacggcaa
       61 aagcaccgcc ggacatcagc gctagcggag tgtatactgg cttactatgt tggcactgat
      121 gagggtgtca gtgaagtgct tcatgtggca ggagaaaaaa ggctgcaccg gtgcgtcagc
      181 agaatatgtg atacaggata tattccgctt cctcgctcac tgactcgcta cgctcggtcg
      241 ttcgactgcg gcgagcggaa atggcttacg aacggggcgg agatttcctg gaagatgcca
      301 ggaagatact taacagggaa gtgagagggc cgcggcaaag ccgtttttcc ataggctccg
      361 cccccctgac aagcatcacg aaatctgacg ctcaaatcag tggtggcgaa acccgacagg
      421 actataaaga taccaggcgt ttccccctgg cggctccctc gtgcgctctc ctgttcctgc
      481 ctttcggttt accggtgtca ttccgctgtt atggccgcgt ttgtctcatt ccacgcctga
      541 cactcagttc cgggtaggca gttcgctcca agctggactg tatgcacgaa ccccccgttc
      601 agtccgaccg ctgcgcctta tccggtaact atcgtcttga gtccaacccg gaaagacatg
      661 caaaagcacc actggcagca gccactggta attgatttag aggagttagt cttgaagtca
      721 tgcgccggtt aaggctaaac tgaaaggaca agttttggtg actgcgctcc tccaagccag
      781 ttacctcggt tcaaagagtt ggtagctcag agaaccttcg aaaaaccgcc ctgcaaggcg
      841 gttttttcgt tttcagagca agagattacg cgcagaccaa aacgatctca agaagatcat
      901 cttattaatc agataaaata tttctagatt tcagtgcaat ttatctcttc aaatgtagca
      961 cctgaagtca gccccatacg atataagttg taattctcat gttagtcatg ccggatcttc
     1021 acctagatcc ttttaaatta aaaatgaagt tttaaatcaa tctaaagtat atatgagtaa
     1081 acttggtctg acagttacca atgcttaatc agtgaggcac ctatctcagc gatctgtcta
     1141 tttcgttcat ccatagttgc ctgactcccc gtcgtgtaga taactacgat acgggagggc
     1201 ttaccatctg gccccagtgc tgcaatgata ccgcgagacc cacgctcacc ggctccagat
     1261 ttatcagcaa taaaccagcc agccggaagg gccgagcgca gaagtggtcc tgcaacttta
     1321 tccgcctcca tccagtctat taattgttgc cgggaagcta gagtaagtag ttcgccagtt
     1381 aatagtttgc gcaacgttgt tgccattgct gcaggcatcg tggtgtcacg ctcgtcgttt
     1441 ggtatggctt cattcagctc cggttcccaa cgatcaaggc gagttacatg atcccccatg
     1501 ttgtgcaaaa aagcggttag ctccttcggt cctccgatcg ttgtcagaag taagttggcc
     1561 gcagtgttat cactcatggt tatggcagca ctgcataatt ctcttactgt catgccatcc
     1621 gtaagatgct tttctgtgac tggtgagtac tcaaccaagt cattctgaga atagtgtatg
     1681 cggcgaccga gttgctcttg cccggcgtca acacgggata ataccgcgcc acatagcaga
     1741 actttaaaag tgctcatcat tggaaaacgt tcttcggggc gaaaactctc aaggatctta
     1801 ccgctgttga gatccagttc gatgtaaccc actcgtgcac ccaactgatc ttcagcatct
     1861 tttactttca ccagcgtttc tgggtgagca aaaacaggaa ggcaaaatgc cgcaaaaaag
     1921 ggaataaggg cgacacggaa atgttgaata ctcatactct tcctttttca atattattga
     1981 agcatttatc agggttattg tctcatgagc ggatacatat ttgaatgtat ttagaaaaat
     2041 aaacaaatag gggttccgcg cacatttccc cgaaaagtgc cacctgacgt ctaagaaacc
     2101 attattatca tgacattaac ctataaaaat aggcgtatca cgaggccctt tcgtcttcaa
     2161 gaattacgcc tcggctatac aatgaagctg atcgggattg ctcagcgtga cggcagcaaa
     2221 atcgaggtca gcgtacagcc gacactgctt cctgaccatc atccgctttc tgctgttcat
     2281 aatgagttta acgctgttta tgtatacggc gaggctgtcg gtgagacgat gttctacggg
     2341 ccgggagccg gaagcatgcc gacagcgaca tccgttgttt ctgacctcgt cgctgtcatg
     2401 aaaaatatgc gcctaggtgt aaccggcaac agctttgtcg gaccgcaata tgagaaaaac
     2461 atgaaatcgc cgtctgacat ttatgcacag cagtttttaa gaattcatgt aaaagatgag
     2521 gttggttcat tctcgaaaat tacatctgtg ttctcagagc ggggcgtgag ctttgaaaaa
     2581 atccttcagc tgccaattaa aggccatgat gagttagctg aaatcgtaat tgtcacacat
     2641 catacatcag aagctgattt cagtgatatc ctgcaaaacc taaatgattt ggaagtcgtt
     2701 caagaagtca aaagcacata tcgtgtagaa gggaacggtt ggagctaatg tggaaaggac
     2761 ttatccatca atataaagaa tttttacctg taacagatca aacaccggcg ctaactttac
     2821 atgaaggaaa cacacctctt attcacctgc cgaagctgtc tgagcagctc ggaattgagc
     2881 ttcatgtcaa aacggaaggc gtcaatccta cgggatcatt taaagatcgc ggaatggtta
     2941 tggctgtggc aaaggcaaaa gaagaaggca atgacacgat tatgtgcgcg tcaacaggta
     3001 acacttccgc tgctgcggca gcatatgcag cccgtgctaa catgaaatgc attgtcatca
     3061 tcccgaacgg aaaaattgca tttggaaaac tcgctcaagc tgtcatgtac ggagccgaga
     3121 ttatcgcaat tgacggaaac tttgacgatg cgcttaaaat tgtccgttcc atctgtgaga
     3181 aatcaccgat tgcccttgtc aactcagtca acccttaccg cattgaaggc caaaaaactg
     3241 ctgccttcgg atccgcatgc ggatccgaat tcgactctct agcttgaggc atcaaataaa
     3301 acgaaaggct cagtcgaaag actgggcctt tcgttttatc tgttgtttgt cggtgaacgc
     3361 tctcctgagt aggacaaatc cgccgctcta gctaagcaga aggccatcct gacggatggc
     3421 ctttttgcgt ttctacaaac tcttgttaac tctagagctg cctgccgcgt ttcggtgatg
     3481 aagatcttcc cgatgattaa ttaattcaga acgctcggtt gccgccgggc gttttttatg
     3541 cagcaatggc aagaacgttg ctcgagggta aatgtgagca ctcacaattc attttgcaaa
     3601 agttgttgac tttatctaca aggtgtggca taatgtgtgt aattgtgagc ggataacaat
     3661 taagcttagt cgacagctag ctgattaact aataaggagg acaaacatgt caaaaggaga
     3721 agaacttttt acaggtgtag tacctatctt ggttgaattg gatggtgatg ttaacggtca
     3781 caaattttct gtacgtggtg aaggtgaagg tgatgcaact aacggtaaat tgacacttaa
     3841 attcatttgt acaactggaa aacttcctgt tccttggcct actcttgtta caacattgac
     3901 atatggagta caatgttttt cacgttatcc tgatcatatg aaacgtcacg atttttttaa
     3961 atctgctatg ccagaaggtt atgtacaaga acgtacaatt tcatttaaag atgacggaac
     4021 atataaaaca cgtgctgaag taaaattcga aggtgacact cttgttaatc gtatcgaatt
     4081 gaaaggaatc gatttcaaag aagatggtaa cattttggga cacaaacttg aatacaactt
     4141 caactctcat aatgtttata tcacagctga caaacaaaaa aacggtatta aagctaattt
     4201 taaaattcgt cacaatgttg aagatggatc tgttcaattg gctgatcatt atcaacaaaa
     4261 tacaccaatc ggagacggac cagtattgct tccagataac cactaccttt ctactcaatc
     4321 agttctttca aaagatccta acgaaaaacg tgaccatatg gtacttcttg aatttgttac
     4381 agcagcaggt atcactcacg gtatggacga actttataaa taataatgag cactagtcaa
     4441 ggtcggcaat tctgcagtac taggacgccg ccaagccagc ttaaacccag ctcaatgagc
     4501 tgggtttttt gtttgttaaa aatgaagaag aaactgtgaa gcgtatttat agcaaagcac
     4561 tcaaaagttt accttatggg tgcttttttc gtgctttttt gaaaagacaa aaaaaagaac
     4621 cttgccaagc aagattcttt gcatgcaagc taattcggtg gaaacgaggt catcatttcc
     4681 ttccgaaaaa acggttgcat ttaaatctta catatgtaat actttcaaag actacatttg
     4741 taagatttga tgtttgagtc ggctgaaaga tcgtacgtac caattattgt ttcgtgattg
     4801 ttcaagccat aacactgtag ggatagtgga aagagtgctt catctggtta cgatcaatca
     4861 aatattcaaa cggagggaga cgattttgat gaaaccagta acgttatacg atgtcgcaga
     4921 gtatgccggt gtctcttatc agaccgtttc ccgcgtggtg aaccaggcca gccacgtttc
     4981 tgcgaaaacg cgggaaaaag tggaagcggc gatggcggag ctgaattaca ttcccaaccg
     5041 cgtggcacaa caactggcgg gcaaacagtc gttgctgatt ggcgttgcca cctccagtct
     5101 ggccctgcac gcgccgtcgc aaattgtcgc ggcgattaaa tctcgcgccg atcaactggg
     5161 tgccagcgtg gtggtgtcga tggtagaacg aagcggcgtc gaagcctgta aagcggcggt
     5221 gcacaatctt ctcgcgcaac gcgtcagtgg gctgatcatt aactatccgc tggatgacca
     5281 ggatgccatt gctgtggaag ctgcctgcac taatgttccg gcgttatttc ttgatgtctc
     5341 tgaccagaca cccatcaaca gtattatttt ctcccatgaa gacggtacgc gactgggcgt
     5401 ggagcatctg gtcgcattgg gtcaccagca aatcgcgctg ttagcgggcc cattaagttc
     5461 tgtctcggcg cgtctgcgtc tggctggctg gcataaatat ctcactcgca atcaaattca
     5521 gccgatagcg gaacgggaag gcgactggag tgccatgtcc ggttttcaac aaaccatgca
     5581 aatgctgaat gagggcatcg ttcccactgc gatgctggtt gccaacgatc agatggcgct
     5641 gggcgcaatg cgcgccatta ccgagtccgg gctgcgcgtt ggtgcggata tctcggtagt
     5701 gggatacgac gataccgaag acagctcatg ttatatcccg ccgtcaacca ccatcaaaca
     5761 ggattttcgc ctgctggggc aaaccagcgt ggaccgcttg ctgcaactct ctcagggcca
     5821 ggcggtgaag ggcaatcagc tgttgcccgt ctcactggtg aaaagaaaaa ccaccctggc
     5881 gcccaatacg caaaccgcct ctccccgcgc gttggccgat tcattaatgc agctggcacg
     5941 acaggtttcc cgactggaaa gcgggcagtg agcgcaacgc aattaatgtg agttaggatc
     6001 cgaattctca tgtttgacag cttatcatcg gcaatagtta cccttattat caagataaga
     6061 aagaaaagga tttttcgcta cgctcaaatc ctttaaaaaa acacaaaaga ccacattttt
     6121 taatgtggtc ttttattctt caactaaagc acccattagt tcaacaaacg aaaattggat
     6181 aaagtgggat atttttaaaa tatatattta tgttacagta atattgactt ttaaaaaagg
     6241 attgattcta atgaagaaag cagacaagta agcctcctaa attcacttta gataaaaatt
     6301 taggagggaa gaaagcagac aagtaagcct cctaaattca ctttagataa aaatttagga
     6361 ggcatatcaa atgaacttta ataaaattga tttagacaat tggaagagaa aagagatatt
     6421 taatcattat ttgaaccaac aaacgacttt tagtataacc acagaaattg atattagtgt
     6481 tttataccga aacataaaac aagaaggata taaattttac cctgcattta ttttcttagt
     6541 gacaagggtg ataaactcaa atacagcttt tagaactggt tacaatagcg acggagagtt
     6601 aggttattgg gataagttag agccacttta tacaattttt gatggtgtat ctaaaacatt
     6661 ctctggtatt tggactcctg taaagaatga cttcaaagag ttttatgatt tatacctttc
     6721 tgatgtagag aaatataatg gttcggggaa attgtttccc aaaacaccta tacctgaaaa
     6781 tgctttttct ctttctatta ttccatggac ttcatttact gggtttaact taaatatcaa
     6841 taataatagt aattaccttc tacccattat tacagcagga aaattcatta ataaaggtaa
     6901 ttcaatatat ttaccgctat ctttacaggt acatcattct gtttgtgatg gttatcatgc
     6961 aggattgttt atgaactcta ttcaggaatt gtcagatagg cctaatgact ggcttttata
     7021 atatgagata atgccgactg tactttttac agtcggtttt ctaatgtcac taacctgccc
     7081 cgttagttga agaaggtttt tatattacag ctccagatcc tctacgccgg acgcatcgtg
     7141 gccggcatca ccggcgccac aggtgcggtt gctggcgcct atatcgccga catcaccgat
     7201 ggggaagatc gggctcgcca cttcgggctc atgagcgctt gtttcggcgt gggtatggtg
     7261 gcaggccccg tggccggggg actgttgggc gccatctcct tgcatgcacc attccttgcg
     7321 gcggcggtgc tcaacggcct caacctacta ctgggctgct tcctaatgca ggagtcgcat
     7381 aagggagagc gtcgacatgg atgagcgatg atgatactac tgacagcttc caaggagcta
     7441 aagaggtccc tagcgcctac ggggaatttg tatcgaagtg tgcgaacagc tgggggaagc
     7501 gcctgatgtt ttagcgatcc cggtcggaaa tgctggaaac atcactgcgt actggaaggg
     7561 cttcaaggaa tatcatgaga aaaacggcac aggccttccg aaaatgcgcg gctttgaagc
     7621 tgagggtgcg gcggcaatcg tgcgcaatga agtgattgaa aatccggaaa caatagcgac
     7681 agccattcgt atcggaaacc cggcaagctg ggacaaagct gtaaaggcag ccgaggaatc
     7741 caatgggaaa attgacgaag tcactgatga tgaaatcctt cacgcatatc agctgatcgc
     7801 ccgtgtagaa ggcgtgtttg cagaaccagg ttcttgcgcg tctatcgcag gagtgctgaa
     7861 acaggtgaaa tccggagaaa ttccgaaagg cagcaaggtc gtagctgtgt taacaggaaa
     7921 cggactgaaa gatccgaaca cagcggtcga catttcagaa atcaagcctg tcacattgcc
     7981 gactgatgaa gacagcatcc ttgaatatgt aaaaggagcg gcccgtgtat gaacgaagcc
     8041 gacatgctgt tctctgtcac tgttcccgga agcacagcta acctaggccc cggctttgat
     8101 tcagtcggaa tggcgctcag cagatatttg aagctgaccg tctttgaaag cgacaaatgg
     8161 tcttttgagg ctgaaacaga aacagtcgcc ggaattccgg cgggtacaga taacctgatc
     8221 taccaagtgg ctaaacggac cgcagatttg tacggaaaag aaatgcctcc tgtccatgtg
     8281 aaggtgtgga gcgacatccc gcttgcacgc ggccttggca gcagcgccgc agcgattgta
     8341 gcggccattg aactggctga tgaattatgc ggcttaaagc tgtctgaagc ggacaagctg
     8401 catttagcga gtctagaaga aggacacccg gacaatgctg gcgcttctct cgtcggcgga
     8461 cttgtgatcg gcctgcatga ggatgacgag acccaaatga tccgcgtccc gaatgctgac
     8521 attgacgtag tcgttgtcat tcctttttat gaagtgctga caagagacgc gagagacgtg
     8581 cttccgaagg agtttccata tgccgatgcc gtaaaagcaa gtgctgtcag caatatcctc
     8641 attgctgcga tcatgtctgg c
//
