# Supplementary material for: Multiple phage resistance systems inhibit infection via SIR2-dependent NAD+ depletion
Source: bioRxiv preprint, doi:10.1101/2021.12.14.472415, version 1 (2021-12-14)
Supplement: File S3. Plasmid map of pBbS8k with C-terminal TwinStrep tag [file 472415_file04.txt]

LOCUS       Exported                5515 bp DNA     circular SYN 30-NOV-2021
DEFINITION  synthetic circular DNA
ACCESSION   .
VERSION     .
KEYWORDS    .
SOURCE      synthetic DNA construct
  ORGANISM  recombinant plasmid
REFERENCE   1  (bases 1 to 5515)
  AUTHORS   jeremygarb
  TITLE     Direct Submission
  JOURNAL   Exported Nov 30, 2021 from SnapGene 5.3.2
            https://www.snapgene.com
FEATURES             Location/Qualifiers
     source          1..5515
                     /organism="recombinant plasmid"
                     /mol_type="other DNA"
     CDS             complement(7..885)
                     /codon_start=1
                     /gene="araC"
                     /product="L-arabinose regulatory protein"
                     /label=araC
                     /translation="MAEAQNDPLLPGYSFNAHLVAGLTPIEANGYLDFFIDRPLGMKGY
                     ILNLTIRGQGVVKNQGREFVCRPGDILLFPPGEIHHYGRHPEAREWYHQWVYFRPRAYW
                     HEWLNWPSIFANTGFFRPDEAHQPHFSDLFGQIINAGQGEGRYSELLAINLLEQLLLRR
                     MEAINESLHPPMDNRVREACQYISDHLADSNFDIASVAQHVCLSPSRLSHLFRQQLGIS
                     VLSWREDQRISQAKLLLSTTRMPIATVGRNVGFDDQLYFSRVFKKCTGASPSEFRAGCE
                     EKVNDVAVKLS"
     promoter        912..1196
                     /gene="araBAD"
                     /label=araBAD promoter
                     /note="promoter of the L-arabinose operon of E. coli; the 
                     araC regulatory gene is transcribed in the opposite 
                     direction (Guzman et al., 1995)"
     CDS             1246..1959
                     /codon_start=1
                     /gene="sfGFP(Sp)"
                     /label=sfGFP(Sp)
                     /translation="MSKGEELFTGVVPILVELDGDVNGHKFSVRGEGEGDATNGKLTLK
                     FICTTGKLPVPWPTLVTTLTYGVQCFSRYPDHMKRHDFFKSAMPEGYVQERTISFKDDG
                     TYKTRAEVKFEGDTLVNRIELKGIDFKEDGNILGHKLEYNFNSHNVYITADKQKNGIKA
                     NFKIRHNVEDGSVQLADHYQQNTPIGDGPVLLPDNHYLSTQSVLSKDPNEKRDHMVLLE
                     FVTAAGITHGMDELYK"
     misc_signal     1246..1248
                     /label=START
     CDS             1978..2067
                     /codon_start=1
                     /product="two Strep-Tag(R)II moieties connected by a linker
                     for enhanced binding to Strep-Tactin(R), an engineered form
                     of streptavidin (Schmidt et al., 2013)"
                     /label=Twin-Strep-tag
                     /translation="SAWSHPQFEKGGGSGGGSGGSAWSHPQFEK"
     misc_feature    2068..2070
                     
     terminator      2103..2174
                     /label=rrnB T1 terminator
                     /note="transcription terminator T1 from the E. coli rrnB 
                     gene"
     terminator      2190..2217
                     /label=T7Te terminator
                     /note="phage T7 early transcription terminator"
     CDS             complement(2748..3698)
                     /codon_start=1
                     /gene="rep101"
                     /product="RepA protein needed for replication with the 
                     pSC101 origin"
                     /label=Rep101
                     /translation="MSELVVFKANELAISRYDLTEHETKLILCCVALLNPTIENPTRKE
                     RTVSFTYNQYAQMMNISRENAYGVLAKATRELMTRTVEIRNPLVKGFEIFQWTNYAKFS
                     SEKLELVFSEEILPYLFQLKKFIKYNLEHVKSFENKYSMRIYEWLLKELTQKKTHKANI
                     EISLDEFKFMLMLENNYHEFKRLNQWVLKPISKDLNTYSNMKLVVDKRGRPTDTLIFQV
                     ELDRQMDLVTELENNQIKMNGDKIPTTITSDSYLHNGLRKTLHDALTAKIQLTSFEAKF
                     LSDMQSKYDLNGSFSWLTQKQRTTLENILAKYGRI"
     terminator      4460..4554
                     /label=lambda t0 terminator
                     /note="transcription terminator from phage lambda"
     CDS             complement(4585..5379)
                     /codon_start=1
                     /gene="aph(3')-II (or nptII)"
                     /product="aminoglycoside phosphotransferase from Tn5"
                     /label=NeoR/KanR
                     /note="confers resistance to neomycin, kanamycin, and G418 
                     (Geneticin(R))"
                     /translation="MIEQDGLHAGSPAAWVERLFGYDWAQQTIGCSDAAVFRLSAQGRP
                     VLFVKTDLSGALNELQDEAARLSWLATTGVPCAAVLDVVTEAGRDWLLLGEVPGQDLLS
                     SHLAPAEKVSIMADAMRRLHTLDPATCPFDHQAKHRIERARTRMEAGLVDQDDLDEEHQ
                     GLAPAELFARLKARMPDGEDLVVTHGDACLPNIMVENGRFSGFIDCGRLGVADRYQDIA
                     LATRDIAEELGGEWADRFLVLYGIAAPDSQRIAFYRLLDEFF"
ORIGIN
        1 gacgtcttat gacaacttga cggctacatc attcactttt tcttcacaac cggcacggaa
       61 ctcgctcggg ctggccccgg tgcatttttt aaatacccgc gagaaataga gttgatcgtc
      121 aaaaccaaca ttgcgaccga cggtggcgat aggcatccgg gtggtgctca aaagcagctt
      181 cgcctggctg atacgttggt cctcgcgcca gcttaagacg ctaatcccta actgctggcg
      241 gaaaagatgt gacagacgcg acggcgacaa gcaaacatgc tgtgcgacgc tggcgatatc
      301 aaaattgctg tctgccaggt gatcgctgat gtactgacaa gcctcgcgta cccgattatc
      361 catcggtgga tggagcgact cgttaatcgc ttccatgcgc cgcagtaaca attgctcaag
      421 cagatttatc gccagcagct ccgaatagcg cccttcccct tgcccggcgt taatgatttg
      481 cccaaacagg tcgctgaaat gcggctggtg cgcttcatcc gggcgaaaga accccgtatt
      541 ggcaaatatt gacggccagt taagccattc atgccagtag gcgcgcggac gaaagtaaac
      601 ccactggtga taccattcgc gagcctccgg atgacgaccg tagtgatgaa tctctcctgg
      661 cgggaacagc aaaatatcac ccggtcggca aacaaattct cgtccctgat ttttcaccac
      721 cccctgaccg cgaatggtga gattgagaat ataacctttc attcccagcg gtcggtcgat
      781 aaaaaaatcg agataaccgt tggcctcaat cggcgttaaa cccgccacca gatgggcatt
      841 aaacgagtat cccggcagca ggggatcatt ttgcgcttca gccatacttt tcatactccc
      901 gccattcaga gaagaaacca attgtccata ttgcatcaga cattgccgtc actgcgtctt
      961 ttactggctc ttctcgctaa ccaaaccggt aaccccgctt attaaaagca ttctgtaaca
     1021 aagcgggacc aaagccatga caaaaacgcg taacaaaagt gtctataatc acggcagaaa
     1081 agtccacatt gattatttgc acggcgtcac actttgctat gccatagcat ttttatccat
     1141 aagattagcg gattctacct gacgcttttt atcgcaactc tctactgttt ctccataccc
     1201 gtttttttgg gaattcaaaa gatcttttaa gaaggagata tacatatgtc aaaaggagaa
     1261 gaacttttta caggtgtagt acctatcttg gttgaattgg atggtgatgt taacggtcac
     1321 aaattttctg tacgtggtga aggtgaaggt gatgcaacta acggtaaatt gacacttaaa
     1381 ttcatttgta caactggaaa acttcctgtt ccttggccta ctcttgttac aacattgaca
     1441 tatggagtac aatgtttttc acgttatcct gatcatatga aacgtcacga tttttttaaa
     1501 tctgctatgc cagaaggtta tgtacaagaa cgtacaattt catttaaaga tgacggaaca
     1561 tataaaacac gtgctgaagt aaaattcgaa ggtgacactc ttgttaatcg tatcgaattg
     1621 aaaggaatcg atttcaaaga agatggtaac attttgggac acaaacttga atacaacttc
     1681 aactctcata atgtttatat cacagctgac aaacaaaaaa acggtattaa agctaatttt
     1741 aaaattcgtc acaatgttga agatggatct gttcaattgg ctgatcatta tcaacaaaat
     1801 acaccaatcg gagacggacc agtattgctt ccagataacc actacctttc tactcaatca
     1861 gttctttcaa aagatcctaa cgaaaaacgt gaccatatgg tacttcttga atttgttaca
     1921 gcagcaggta tcactcacgg tatggacgaa ctttataaag ttgacacagg gaacggctca
     1981 gcttggtcgc acccgcagtt tgaaaagggt ggaggttcgg gcggtgggag cggcggcagt
     2041 gcgtggtcgc atcctcagtt tgaaaagtaa ggatccaaac tcgagtaagg atctccaggc
     2101 atcaaataaa acgaaaggct cagtcgaaag actgggcctt tcgttttatc tgttgtttgt
     2161 cggtgaacgc tctctactag agtcacactg gctcaccttc gggtgggcct ttctgcgttt
     2221 atacctaggg tacgggtttt gctgcccgca aacgggctgt tctggtgttg ctagtttgtt
     2281 atcagaatcg cagatccggc ttcagccggt ttgccggctg aaagcgctat ttcttccaga
     2341 attgccatga ttttttcccc acgggaggcg tcactggctc ccgtgttgtc ggcagctttg
     2401 attcgataag cagcatcgcc tgtttcaggc tgtctatgtg tgactgttga gctgtaacaa
     2461 gttgtctcag gtgttcaatt tcatgttcta gttgctttgt tttactggtt tcacctgttc
     2521 tattaggtgt tacatgctgt tcatctgtta cattgtcgat ctgttcatgg tgaacagctt
     2581 tgaatgcacc aaaaactcgt aaaagctctg atgtatctat cttttttaca ccgttttcat
     2641 ctgtgcatat ggacagtttt ccctttgata tgtaacggtg aacagttgtt ctacttttgt
     2701 ttgttagtct tgatgcttca ctgatagata caagagccat aagaacctca gatccttccg
     2761 tatttagcca gtatgttctc tagtgtggtt cgttgttttt gcgtgagcca tgagaacgaa
     2821 ccattgagat catacttact ttgcatgtca ctcaaaaatt ttgcctcaaa actggtgagc
     2881 tgaatttttg cagttaaagc atcgtgtagt gtttttctta gtccgttatg taggtaggaa
     2941 tctgatgtaa tggttgttgg tattttgtca ccattcattt ttatctggtt gttctcaagt
     3001 tcggttacga gatccatttg tctatctagt tcaacttgga aaatcaacgt atcagtcggg
     3061 cggcctcgct tatcaaccac caatttcata ttgctgtaag tgtttaaatc tttacttatt
     3121 ggtttcaaaa cccattggtt aagcctttta aactcatggt agttattttc aagcattaac
     3181 atgaacttaa attcatcaag gctaatctct atatttgcct tgtgagtttt cttttgtgtt
     3241 agttctttta ataaccactc ataaatcctc atagagtatt tgttttcaaa agacttaaca
     3301 tgttccagat tatattttat gaattttttt aactggaaaa gataaggcaa tatctcttca
     3361 ctaaaaacta attctaattt ttcgcttgag aacttggcat agtttgtcca ctggaaaatc
     3421 tcaaagcctt taaccaaagg attcctgatt tccacagttc tcgtcatcag ctctctggtt
     3481 gctttagcta atacaccata agcattttcc ctactgatgt tcatcatctg agcgtattgg
     3541 ttataagtga acgataccgt ccgttctttc cttgtagggt tttcaatcgt ggggttgagt
     3601 agtgccacac agcataaaat tagcttggtt tcatgctccg ttaagtcata gcgactaatc
     3661 gctagttcat ttgctttgaa aacaactaat tcagacatac atctcaattg gtctaggtga
     3721 ttttaatcac tataccaatt gagatgggct agtcaatgat aattactagt ccttttcccg
     3781 ggtgatctgg gtatctgtaa attctgctag acctttgctg gaaaacttgt aaattctgct
     3841 agaccctctg taaattccgc tagacctttg tgtgtttttt ttgtttatat tcaagtggtt
     3901 ataatttata gaataaagaa agaataaaaa aagataaaaa gaatagatcc cagccctgtg
     3961 tataactcac tactttagtc agttccgcag tattacaaaa ggatgtcgca aacgctgttt
     4021 gctcctctac aaaacagacc ttaaaaccct aaaggcttaa gtagcaccct cgcaagctcg
     4081 ggcaaatcgc tgaatattcc ttttgtctcc gaccatcagg cacctgagtc gctgtctttt
     4141 tcgtgacatt cagttcgctg cgctcacggc tctggcagtg aatgggggta aatggcacta
     4201 caggcgcctt ttatggattc atgcaaggaa actacccata atacaagaaa agcccgtcac
     4261 gggcttctca gggcgtttta tggcgggtct gctatgtggt gctatctgac tttttgctgt
     4321 tcagcagttc ctgccctctg attttccagt ctgaccactt cggattatcc cgtgacaggt
     4381 cattcagact ggctaatgca cccagtaagg cagcggtatc atcaacaggc ttacccgtct
     4441 tactgtccct agtgcttgga ttctcaccaa taaaaaacgc ccggcggcaa ccgagcgttc
     4501 tgaacaaatc cagatggagt tctgaggtca ttactggatc tatcaacagg agtccaagcg
     4561 agctctcgaa ccccagagtc ccgctcagaa gaactcgtca agaaggcgat agaaggcgat
     4621 gcgctgcgaa tcgggagcgg cgataccgta aagcacgagg aagcggtcag cccattcgcc
     4681 gccaagctct tcagcaatat cacgggtagc caacgctatg tcctgatagc ggtccgccac
     4741 acccagccgg ccacagtcga tgaatccaga aaagcggcca ttttccacca tgatattcgg
     4801 caagcaggca tcgccatggg tcacgacgag atcctcgccg tcgggcatgc gcgccttgag
     4861 cctggcgaac agttcggctg gcgcgagccc ctgatgctct tcgtccagat catcctgatc
     4921 gacaagaccg gcttccatcc gagtacgtgc tcgctcgatg cgatgtttcg cttggtggtc
     4981 gaatgggcag gtagccggat caagcgtatg cagccgccgc attgcatcag ccatgatgga
     5041 tactttctcg gcaggagcaa ggtgagatga caggagatcc tgccccggca cttcgcccaa
     5101 tagcagccag tcccttcccg cttcagtgac aacgtcgagc acagctgcgc aaggaacgcc
     5161 cgtcgtggcc agccacgata gccgcgctgc ctcgtcctgc agttcattca gggcaccgga
     5221 caggtcggtc ttgacaaaaa gaaccgggcg cccctgcgct gacagccgga acacggcggc
     5281 atcagagcag ccgattgtct gttgtgccca gtcatagccg aatagcctct ccacccaagc
     5341 ggccggagaa cctgcgtgca atccatcttg ttcaatcatg cgaaacgatc ctcatcctgt
     5401 ctcttgatca gatcatgatc ccctgcgcca tcagatcctt ggcggcaaga aagccatcca
     5461 gtttactttg cagggcttcc caaccttacc agagggcgcc ccagctggca attcc
//
